>Addgene plasmid #200224 | pPuroG1 | addgene full sequence | sequence record 393494 | Addgene NGS Result
CATTTTTGCTTTCGTCGTAAATCTACACACGCGTCTCTTCCGTGCGAGAGTCCAAGCCAGCAGCCAAATT
CGTTGACTGAGTATTCAACGTTTATACGTTGTCGGCAACGAGAAATAGGAAAATGCATCGGGAAATGTTC
TTTTTTCGATTTTTTCCAAGGTTTTGACAAATTTTACCACGAATTTTGCTATGTTTTCAATTAAAAAATA
TGTTATTCAACTGTTTCTATGAGGAAAATAAGGCTTTGCATGTAATTTTCTTATTCAGCATAATTTTTAA
TTAATTTGAATTTTCTGTCCTAACGTTTATTTTGTTTTCTTGGTTATGACTGATCTGAAATTAATTTTTG
AATTTTAAGGTAATATGACCGAGTACAAGCCCACGGTGCGCCTCGCCACCCGCGACGACGTCCCCAGGGC
CGTACGCACCCTCGCCGCCGCGTTCGCCGACTACCCCGCCACGCGCCACACCGTCGATCCGGACCGCCAC
ATCGAGCGGGTCACCGAGCTGCAAGAACTCTTCCTCACGCGCGTCGGGCTCGACATCGGCAAGGTGTGGG
TCGGTAAGTTTAAACATATATATACTAACTAACCCTGATTATTTAAATTTTCAGCGGACGACGGCGCCGC
GGTGGCGGTCTGGACCACGCCGGAGAGCGTCGAAGCGGGGGCGGTGTTCGCCGAGATCGGCCCGCGCATG
GCCGAGTTGAGCGGTTCCCGGCTGGCCGCGCAGCAACAGATGGAAGGCCTCCTGGCGCCGCACCGGCCCA
AGGAGCCCGCGTGGTTCCTGGCCACCGTCGGCGTCTCGCCCGACGTAAGTTTAAACATGATTTTACTAAC
TAACTAATCTGATTTAAATTTTCAGCACCAGGGCAAGGGTCTGGGCAGCGCCGTCGTGCTCCCCGGAGTG
GAGGCGGCCGAGCGCGCCGGGGTGCCCGCCTTCCTGGAAACCTCCGCGCCCCGCAACCTCCCCTTCTACG
AGCGGCTCGGCTTCACCGTCACCGCCGACGTCGAGGTGCCCGAAGGACCGCGCACCTGGTGCATGACCCG
CAAGCCCGGTGCCTGAGTCCAATTACTCTTCAACATCCCTACATGCTCTTTCTCCCTGTGCTCCCACCCC
CTATTTTTGTTATTATCAAAAAACTTCTCTTAATTTCTTTGTTTTTTAGCTTCTTTTAAGTCACCTCTAA
CAATGAAATTGTGTAGATTCAAAAATAGAATTAATTCGTAATAAAAAGTCGAAAAAAATTGTGCTCCCTC
CCCCCATTAATAATAATTCTATCCCAAAATCTACACAATGTTCTGTGTACACTTCTTATGTTTTTTACTT
CTGATAAATTTTTTTGAAACATCATAGAAAAAACCGCACACAAAATACCTTATCATATGTTACGTTTCAG
TTTATGACCGCAATTTTTAGACCTGTTCGAGGACAACTGGGAAACTTTTACAAACTTACAACATGGTTCA
GACAAGTTTAAAAATTTAAGTTTGAGAATCAACGGGACTTTTTCTTTTTTCGTTTTTTTTAATTGTGTAT
GCTTTGAAGATTTTCAAATTTATTCTAGTTTCAATAAAAACAGTAATATAATTGAGTGGGAGTTTTTTTG
CTGTGATGTTTTTGGTGTTATTTACAGTGATCTTCTTCTAAATAGAAAATCAATGGTTTATTGATCAAAA
ATATTGAGAAGTGTCGAATCAATTGAAGCATTGAAGGACAAATTTCCACTATCCTACAAATCCGATGCGT
AAAAATTATTAAACAAAGTGAAAAAAATGCATTTGAAGAAAAAAAACAACAGAGAAGGTGTTGATGGGCT
TTTATTGTGACACGTTGAATGTGTATGTGTTACTGTGCAGTGGTAGGTTTGGGGGACGTAGGGGAAGAGA
AACGGGTAAAGAGATTGAAAGAAAAGAGAGAAACGAGATGGAATTAGAGCAGTTGATCTACTTGGCGAGC
TTCTTGGCGTTCTCGGAGAGCTTGGTTGGGTTGGCCTTACGACGACGGGAGGCCTTGTAGAGTTCATCCA
TTCCCATCACATCTGTGAAGGCCTTTTGCCACTCTTTGAAGTTCAGCTCTGTCTTTGAGTGCTTGAGTTC
TGTCTTTCGGAACACGTACATTGGTTGATTCTGAAAATTTAAATCAGATTAGTTAGTTAGTAAAATCATG
TTTAAACTTACCTTGAGGTAGTTGGCGGCCATTGGCTTAGCGAATGTGTATGTTGTTCGGGCTGTCGATC
GGTATCGCTTTCCGTTTCCAGTAGTGTACGACCACTTGAATGTCGAGATGATTGTCTTATCATTTGGGTA
TGTCTTTTTCGATCGGCACCAATCAGCAGCTGTGAGTGAGTTTGTCATCACTGGTCCATCAGCTGGGAAT
CCTGTTCCCTTAACTTGAGCCTCTCCCTGAAAATTTAAATATGTATGGTTAGTTAGTACCGAACTGTTTA
AACTTACCTTGATGTGCGATCCCTCGTATGTGTATCGGTAGTTCACTGTGAGCGAGGCTCCATCCTCGAA
TTGCATTGTTCGGTGAACTTGGTATCCCGATCCATCCACCATGGCAGCTTGGAATGGTGACATTCCATCT
GAAAATTTAAATATTACTCGTTAGTTAGTAGAACTCAGTTTAAACTTACCTGGGTATGGGAGGTATTGGT
GGAATCCGTATCCGATGTGTGGCACGAGAATCCATGGCGAGAATTGCAGATCTCCCTTTGTCGACTTGAG
GTTGAGTTCCTCGTATCCATCGTTTGGGTTTCCAGTTCCTGAAAATTTAAATAATCAGGGTTAGTTAGTA
TATATATGTTTAAACTTACCTTGTCCGACCATATCGAAATCCACTCCGTTGATCGATCCGAAGATGTGGA
GTTCGTGTGTAGCTGGGAGTGAAGCCATGTTATCCTCTTCTCCCTTCGACACCATCGACACCTTACGCTT
CTTCTTTGGGGATCCCATTTTGAAGTTCCTATACTTTCTAGAGAATAGGAACTTCACCGATATCGAATTC
CTGCAGAAGTTCCTATTCTTCAAATAGTATAGGAACTTCCCGGGTACCGAAGAGCATGCAACGCGTGGTT
ACCTGCAGGCTCTTCGCCACTAGTTCTAGAGCGGCCGCCACCGCGGTGGAGCTCCAATTCGCCCGTATAA
CTTCGTATAATGTATGCTATACGAAGTTATCCATCTAGAGCGGCCGCCACCGCGGTGGAGCTCCGACG
[124 nt withheld, positions 3219-3342]
C
[91 nt withheld, positions 3344-3434]
A
[49 nt withheld, positions 3436-3484]
CCTTTGACGTTGGAGTCCACGTTCTTT
[37 nt withheld, positions 3512-3548]
ACCCTATCTCGGTCTATTCTTTTGATTTATAAGGGATTTTGCCGATTTCGGCCTATTGGTTAAAAAATGA
GCTGATTTAACAAAAATTTAACGCGAATTTTAACAAAATATTAACGCTTACAATTTAGGTGGCACTTTTC
GGGGAAATGTGCGCGGAACCCCTATTTGTTTATTTTTCTAAATACATTCAAATATGTATCCGCTCATGAG
ACAATAACCCTGATAAATGCTTCAATAATATTGAAAAAGGAAGAGTATGAGTATTCAACATTTCCGTGTC
GCCCTTATTCCCTTTTTTGCGGCATTTTGCCTTCCTGTTTTTGCTCACCCAGAAACGCTGGTGAAAGTAA
AAGATGCTGAAGATCAGTTGGGTGCACGAGTGGGTTACATCGAACTGGATCTCAACAGCGGTAAGATCCT
TGAGAGTTTTCGCCCCGAAGAACGTTTTCCAATGATGAGCACTTTTAAAGTTCTGCTATGTGGCGCGGTA
TTATCCCGTATTGACGCCGGGCAAGAGCAACTCGGTCGCCGCATACACTATTCTCAGAATGACTTGGTTG
AGTACTCACCAGTCACAGAAAAGCATCTTACGGATGGCATGACAGTAAGAGAATTATGCAGTGCTGCCAT
AACCATGAGTGATAACACTGCGGCCAACTTACTTCTGACAACGATCGGAGGACCGAAGGAGCTAACCGCT
TTTTTGCACAACATGGGGGATCATGTAACTCGCCTTGATCGTTGGGAACCGGAGCTGAATGAAGCCATAC
CAAACGACGAGCGTGACACCACGATGCCTGTAGCAATGGCAACAACGTTGCGCAAACTATTAACTGGCGA
ACTACTTACTCTAGCTTCCCGGCAACAATTAATAGACTGGATGGAGGCGGATAAAGTTGCAGGACCACTT
CTGCGCTCGGCCCTTCCGGCTGGCTGGTTTATTGCTGATAAATCTGGAGCCGGTGAGCGTGGATCTCGCG
GTATCATTGCAGCACTGGGGCCAGATGGTAAGCCCTCCCGTATCGTAGTTATCTACACGACGGGGAGTCA
GGCAACTATGGATGAACGAAATAGACAGATCGCTGAGATAGGTGCCTCACTGATTAAGCATTGGTAACTG
TCAGACCAAGTTTACTCATATATACTTTAGATTGATTTAAAACTTCATTTTTAATTTAAAAGGATCTAGG
TGAAGATCCTTTTTGATAATCTCATGACCAAAATCCCTTAACGTGAGTTTTCGTTCCACTGAGCGTCAGA
CCCCGTAGAAAAGATCAAAGGATCTTCTTGAGATCCTTTTTTTCTGCGCGTAATCTGCTGCTTGCAAACA
AAAAAACCACCGCTACCAGCGGTGGTTTGTTTGCCGGATCAAGAGCTACCAACTCTTTTTCCGAAGGTAA
CTGGCTTCAGCAGAGCGCAGATACCAAATACTGTTCTTCTAGTGTAGCCGTAGTTAGGCCACCACTTCAA
GAACTCTGTAGCACCGCCTACATACCTCGCTCTGCTAATCCTGTTACCAGTGGCTGCTGCCAGTGGCGAT
AAGTCGTGTCTTACCGGGTTGGACTCAAGACGATAGTTACCGGATAAGGCGCAGCGGTCGGGCTGAATGG
GGGGTTCGTGCACACAGCCCAGCTTGGAGCGAACGACCTACACCGAACTGAGATACCTACAGCGTGAGCT
ATGAGAAAGCGCCACGCTTCCCGAAGGGAGAAAGGCGGACAGGTATCCGGTAAGCGGCAGGGTCGGAACA
GGAGAGCGCACGAGGGAGCTTCCAGGGGGAAACGCCTGGTATCTTTATAGTCCTGTCGGGTTTCGCCACC
TCTGACTTGAGCGTCGATTTTTGTGATGCTCGTCAGGGGGGCGGAGCCTATGGAAAAACGCCAGCAACGC
GGCCTTTTTACGGTTCCTGGCCTTTTGCTGGCCTTTTGCTCACATGTTCTTTCCTGCGTTATCCCCTGAT
TCTGTGGATAACCGTATTACCGCCTTTGAGTGAGCTGATACCGCTCGCCGCAGCCGAACGACCGAGCGCA
GCGAGTCAGTGAGCGAGGAAGCGGAATTCGCCCAATACGCAAACCGCCTCTCCCCGCGCGTTGGCCGATT
CATTAATGCAGCTGGCACGACAGGTTTCCCGACTGGAAAGCGGGAT
Features (pLannotate 1.2.2; 16 found; start..end, strand, type, name):
    365..563     +  CDS            PuroR (fragment): puromycin N-acetyltransferase; pac from Streptomyces; confers resistance to puromycin
    614..814     +  CDS            PuroR (fragment): puromycin N-acetyltransferase; pac from Streptomyces; confers resistance to puromycin
    815..865     +  CDS            mEGFP (fragment): monomeric enhanced GFP, optimized with synthetic introns for expression in C. elegans
    866..1066    +  CDS            PuroR (fragment): puromycin N-acetyltransferase; pac from Streptomyces alboniger; confers resistance to puromycin
   1951..2010    -  CDS            EGL-13 NLS (fragment): nuclear localization signal from the C. elegans EGL-13 transcription factor (Lyssenko et al., 2007)
   2014..2925    -  CDS            mNeonGreen: mNeonGreen is a basic (constitutively fluorescent) green/yellow fluorescent protein published in 2013, derived from Branchiostoma lanceolatum. It is reported to be a very rapidly-maturing monomer with moderate acid sensitivity.
   2962..2995    -  protein_bind   FRT (minimal): supports FLP-mediated excision but not integration (Turan and Bode, 2011) FLP recombinase from the Saccharomyces cerevisiae 2μ plasmid
   2999..3016    -  misc_feature   MCS (fragment): pBluescript multiple cloning site
   3097..3134    -  misc_feature   MCS (fragment): pBluescript multiple cloning site
   3147..3180    -  protein_bind   loxP: Cre-mediated recombination occurs in the 8-bp core sequence (GCATACAT). Cre recombinase
   3184..3213    -  misc_feature   MCS (fragment): pBluescript multiple cloning site
   3219..3647    +  rep_origin     f1 ori (sequence partly withheld): f1 bacteriophage origin of replication; arrow indicates direction of (+) strand synthesis
   3700..3804    +  promoter       AmpR promoter: bla
   3805..4665    +  CDS            AmpR: β-lactamase; bla; confers resistance to ampicillin, carbenicillin, and related antibiotics
   4836..5424    +  rep_origin     ori: high-copy-number ColE1/pMB1/pBR322/pUC origin of replication
   5607..5692    +  CDS            lacI (fragment): lac repressor; lacI; The lac repressor binds to the lac operator to inhibit transcription in E. coli. This inhibition can be relieved by adding lactose or isopropyl-β-D-thiogalactopyranoside (IPTG).
