[The description below was written by a language model from this plasmid's Addgene catalogue record and pLannotate feature annotations shown in this document.]
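Description:
pPuroG1 is an empty-backbone integration vector for Caenorhabditis elegans, designed for rapid recombination-mediated cassette exchange (RMCE) to generate single-copy transgenes under drug selection. It derives from pHygG1, with the hygromycin resistance gene replaced by a puromycin resistance gene. In E. coli the 5.7 kb plasmid is maintained at high copy through a ColE1/pUC-type origin and selected with ampicillin via the bla gene and its promoter. An f1 origin is also present, along with a short lacI fragment that appears to be a backbone remnant.

The worm-facing portion carries a puromycin N-acetyltransferase (PuroR) coding sequence that the annotation detects as three separate fragments. This pattern, together with a short match to an intron-containing worm-optimized GFP between two of the fragments, suggests that the gene is interrupted by synthetic introns for C. elegans expression. On the opposite strand lies mNeonGreen fused to the EGL-13 nuclear localization signal, giving the nuclear green marker (nls-mNG) named in the purpose statement. A minimal FRT site, remnants of a pBluescript-type multiple cloning site and a loxP site follow this reporter. The cloning sites sit between the FRT and loxP sites, where a user's transgene would be inserted by restriction cloning. The recombinase sites presumably mediate exchange into a matching genomic landing site.

No promoters or 3' UTRs for PuroR or mNeonGreen were annotated, so the record does not say how these genes are expressed or whether expression depends on integration. The vector is used to insert a gene of interest and recover integrants by puromycin resistance, with nuclear mNeonGreen marking the cassette.
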