Addgene plasmid #200224: pPuroG1
Purpose: (Empty Backbone) puroR nls-mNG marked rapid RMCE integration vector
Depositing lab: Michael Nonet. Depositing organization: Washington University in Saint Louis. Publication: Rapid generation of C. elegans single-copy transgenes combining RMCE and drug selection. Nonet ML. Genetics. 2023 Apr 20:iyad072. doi: 10.1093/genetics/iyad072. PubMed 37079426.
Backbone
  Vector backbone: pHygG1
  Modifications to backbone: PuroR replaces hygR
  Vector type: Worm Expression
  Selectable markers: Puromycin
Growth in bacteria
  Bacterial resistance: Ampicillin, 100 μg/mL
  Growth temperature: 37°C
  Growth strain: DH5alpha
  Copy number: High Copy
Gene/Insert
  Cloning method: Restriction Enzyme
Terms and licenses: Academic/Nonprofit Terms; Industry Terms: Not Available to Industry
How to cite: pPuroG1 was a gift from Michael Nonet (Addgene plasmid # 200224 ; http://n2t.net/addgene:200224 ; RRID:Addgene_200224)
